>Addgene plasmid #77991 | LMTK3 gRNA (BRDN0001145703) | addgene full sequence | sequence record 188792 | Addgene Assembled Sequence
CCCGGGTGCAAAGATGGATAAAGTTTTAAACAGAGAGGAATCTTTGCAGCTAATGGACCTTCTAGGTCTT
GAAAGGAGTGGGAATTGGCTCCGGTGCCCGTCAGTGGGCAGAGCGCACATCGCCCACAGTCCCCGAGAAG
TTGGGGGGAGGGGTCGGCAATTGATCCGGTGCCTAGAGAAGGTGGCGCGGGGTAAACTGGGAAAGTGATG
TCGTGTACTGGCTCCGCCTTTTTCCCGAGGGTGGGGGAGAACCGTATATAAGTGCAGTAGTCGCCGTGAA
CGTTCTTTTTCGCAACGGGTTTGCCGCCAGAACACAGGTAAGTGCCGTGTGTGGTTCCCGCGGGCCTGGC
CTCTTTACGGGTTATGGCCCTTGCGTGCCTTGAATTACTTCCACCTGGCTGCAGTACGTGATTCTTGATC
CCGAGCTTCGGGTTGGAAGTGGGTGGGAGAGTTCGAGGCCTTGCGCTTAAGGAGCCCCTTCGCCTCGTGC
TTGAGTTGAGGCCTGGCCTGGGCGCTGGGGCCGCCGCGTGCGAATCTGGTGGCACCTTCGCGCCTGTCTC
GCTGCTTTCGATAAGTCTCTAGCCATTTAAAATTTTTGATGACCTGCTGCGACGCTTTTTTTCTGGCAAG
ATAGTCTTGTAAATGCGGGCCAAGATCTGCACACTGGTATTTCGGTTTTTGGGGCCGCGGGCGGCGACGG
GGCCCGTGCGTCCCAGCGCACATGTTCGGCGAGGCGGGGCCTGCGAGCGCGGCCACCGAGAATCGGACGG
GGGTAGTCTCAAGCTGGCCGGCCTGCTCTGGTGCCTGGCCTCGCGCCGCCGTGTATCGCCCCGCCCTGGG
CGGCAAGGCTGGCCCGGTCGGCACCAGTTGCGTGAGCGGAAAGATGGCCGCTTCCCGGCCCTGCTGCAGG
GAGCTCAAAATGGAGGACGCGGCGCTCGGGAGAGCGGGCGGGTGAGTCACCCACACAAAGGAAAAGGGCC
TTTCCGTCCTCAGCCGTCGCTTCATGTGACTCCACGGAGTACCGGGCGCCGTCCAGGCACCTCGATTAGT
TCTCGAGCTTTTGGAGTACGTCGTCTTTAGGTTGGGGGGAGGGGTTTTATGCGATGGAGTTTCCCCACAC
TGAGTGGGTGGAGACTGAAGTTAGGCCAGCTTGGCACTTGATGTAATTCTCCTTGGAATTTGCCCTTTTT
GAGTTTGGATCTTGGTTCATTCTCAAGCCTCAGACAGTGGTTCAAAGTTTTTTTCTTCCATTTCAGGTGT
CGTGACGTACGGCCACCATGACCGAGTACAAGCCCACGGTGCGCCTCGCCACCCGCGACGACGTCCCCAG
GGCCGTACGCACCCTCGCCGCCGCGTTCGCCGACTACCCCGCCACGCGCCACACCGTCGATCCGGACCGC
CACATCGAGCGGGTCACCGAGCTGCAAGAACTCTTCCTCACGCGCGTCGGGCTCGACATCGGCAAGGTGT
GGGTCGCGGACGACGGCGCCGCCGTGGCGGTCTGGACCACGCCGGAGAGCGTCGAAGCGGGGGCGGTGTT
CGCCGAGATCGGCCCGCGCATGGCCGAGTTGAGCGGTTCCCGGCTGGCCGCGCAGCAACAGATGGAAGGC
CTCCTGGCGCCGCACCGGCCCAAGGAGCCCGCGTGGTTCCTGGCCACCGTCGGAGTCTCGCCCGACCACC
AGGGCAAGGGTCTGGGCAGCGCCGTCGTGCTCCCCGGAGTGGAGGCGGCCGAGCGCGCCGGGGTGCCCGC
CTTCCTGGAGACCTCCGCGCCCCGCAACCTCCCCTTCTACGAGCGGCTCGGCTTCACCGTCACCGCCGAC
GTCGAGGTGCCCGAAGGACCGCGCACCTGGTGCATGACCCGCAAGCCCGGTGCCTGAACGCGTTAAGTCG
ACAATCAACCTCTGGATTACAAAATTTGTGAAAGATTGACTGGTATTCTTAACTATGTTGCTCCTTTTAC
GCTATGTGGATACGCTGCTTTAATGCCTTTGTATCATGCTATTGCTTCCCGTATGGCTTTCATTTTCTCC
TCCTTGTATAAATCCTGGTTGCTGTCTCTTTATGAGGAGTTGTGGCCCGTTGTCAGGCAACGTGGCGTGG
TGTGCACTGTGTTTGCTGACGCAACCCCCACTGGTTGGGGCATTGCCACCACCTGTCAGCTCCTTTCCGG
GACTTTCGCTTTCCCCCTCCCTATTGCCACGGCGGAACTCATCGCCGCCTGCCTTGCCCGCTGCTGGACA
GGGGCTCGGCTGTTGGGCACTGACAATTCCGTGGTGTTGTCGGGGAAATCATCGTCCTTTCCTTGGCTGC
TCGCCTGTGTTGCCACCTGGATTCTGCGCGGGACGTCCTTCTGCTACGTCCCTTCGGCCCTCAATCCAGC
GGACCTTCCTTCCCGCGGCCTGCTGCCGGCTCTGCGGCCTCTTCCGCGTCTTCGCCTTCGCCCTCAGACG
AGTCGGATCTCCCTTTGGGCCGCCTCCCCGCGTCGACTTTAAGACCAATGACTTACAAGGCAGCTGTAGA
TCTTAGCCACTTTTTAAAAGAAAAGGGGGGACTGGAAGGGCTAATTCACTCCCAACGAAGACAAGATCTG
CTTTTTGCTTGTACTGGGTCTCTCTGGTTAGACCAGATCTGAGCCTGGGAGCTCTCTGGCTAACTAGGGA
ACCCACTGCTTAAGCCTCAATAAAGCTTGCCTTGAGTGCTTCAAGTAGTGTGTGCCCGTCTGTTGTGTGA
CTCTGGTAACTAGAGATCCCTCAGACCCTTTTAGTCAGTGTGGAAAATCTCTAGCAGTACGTATAGTAGT
TCATGTCATCTTATTATTCAGTATTTATAACTTGCAAAGAAATGAATATCAGAGAGTGAGAGGAACTTGT
TTATTGCAGCTTATAATGGTTACAAATAAAGCAATAGCATCACAAATTTCACAAATAAAGCATTTTTTTC
ACTGCATTCTAGTTGTGGTTTGTCCAAACTCATCAATGTATCTTATCATGTCTGGCTCTAGCTATCCCGC
CCCTAACTCCGCCCATCCCGCCCCTAACTCCGCCCAGTTCCGCCCATTCTCCGCCCCATGGCTGACTAAT
TTTTTTTATTTATGCAGAGGCCGAGGCCGCCTCGGCCTCTGAGCTATTCCAGAAGTAGTGAGGAGGCTTT
TTTGGAGGCCTAGGGACGTACCCAATTCGCCCTATAGTGAGTCGTATTACGCGCGCTCACTGGCCGTCGT
TTTACAACGTCGTGACTGGGAAAACCCTGGCGTTACCCAACTTAATCGCCTTGCAGCACATCCCCCTTTC
GCCAGCTGGCGTAATAGCGAAGAGGCCCGCACCGATCGCCCTTCCCAACAGTTGCGCAGCCTGAATGGCG
AATGGG
[124 nt withheld, positions 3367-3490]
C
[91 nt withheld, positions 3492-3582]
A
[49 nt withheld, positions 3584-3632]
CCTTTGACGTTGGAGTCCACGTTCTTT
[37 nt withheld, positions 3660-3696]
ACCCTATCTCGGTCTATTCTTTTGATTTATAAGGGATTTTGCCGATTTCGGCCTATTGGTTAAAAAATGA
GCTGATTTAACAAAAATTTAACGCGAATTTTAACAAAATATTAACGCTTACAATTTAGGTGGCACTTTTC
GGGGAAATGTGCGCGGAACCCCTATTTGTTTATTTTTCTAAATACATTCAAATATGTATCCGCTCATGAG
ACAATAACCCTGATAAATGCTTCAATAATATTGAAAAAGGAAGAGTATGAGTATTCAACATTTCCGTGTC
GCCCTTATTCCCTTTTTTGCGGCATTTTGCCTTCCTGTTTTTGCTCACCCAGAAACGCTGGTGAAAGTAA
AAGATGCTGAAGATCAGTTGGGTGCACGAGTGGGTTACATCGAACTGGATCTCAACAGCGGTAAGATCCT
TGAGAGTTTTCGCCCCGAAGAACGTTTTCCAATGATGAGCACTTTTAAAGTTCTGCTATGTGGCGCGGTA
TTATCCCGTATTGACGCCGGGCAAGAGCAACTCGGTCGCCGCATACACTATTCTCAGAATGACTTGGTTG
AGTACTCACCAGTCACAGAAAAGCATCTTACGGATGGCATGACAGTAAGAGAATTATGCAGTGCTGCCAT
AACCATGAGTGATAACACTGCGGCCAACTTACTTCTGACAACGATCGGAGGACCGAAGGAGCTAACCGCT
TTTTTGCACAACATGGGGGATCATGTAACTCGCCTTGATCGTTGGGAACCGGAGCTGAATGAAGCCATAC
CAAACGACGAGCGTGACACCACGATGCCTGTAGCAATGGCAACAACGTTGCGCAAACTATTAACTGGCGA
ACTACTTACTCTAGCTTCCCGGCAACAATTAATAGACTGGATGGAGGCGGATAAAGTTGCAGGACCACTT
CTGCGCTCGGCCCTTCCGGCTGGCTGGTTTATTGCTGATAAATCTGGAGCCGGTGAGCGTGGGTCTCGCG
GTATCATTGCAGCACTGGGGCCAGATGGTAAGCCCTCCCGTATCGTAGTTATCTACACGACGGGGAGTCA
GGCAACTATGGATGAACGAAATAGACAGATCGCTGAGATAGGTGCCTCACTGATTAAGCATTGGTAACTG
TCAGACCAAGTTTACTCATATATACTTTAGATTGATTTAAAACTTCATTTTTAATTTAAAAGGATCTAGG
TGAAGATCCTTTTTGATAATCTCATGACCAAAATCCCTTAACGTGAGTTTTCGTTCCACTGAGCGTCAGA
CCCCGTAGAAAAGATCAAAGGATCTTCTTGAGATCCTTTTTTTCTGCGCGTAATCTGCTGCTTGCAAACA
AAAAAACCACCGCTACCAGCGGTGGTTTGTTTGCCGGATCAAGAGCTACCAACTCTTTTTCCGAAGGTAA
CTGGCTTCAGCAGAGCGCAGATACCAAATACTGTTCTTCTAGTGTAGCCGTAGTTAGGCCACCACTTCAA
GAACTCTGTAGCACCGCCTACATACCTCGCTCTGCTAATCCTGTTACCAGTGGCTGCTGCCAGTGGCGAT
AAGTCGTGTCTTACCGGGTTGGACTCAAGACGATAGTTACCGGATAAGGCGCAGCGGTCGGGCTGAACGG
GGGGTTCGTGCACACAGCCCAGCTTGGAGCGAACGACCTACACCGAACTGAGATACCTACAGCGTGAGCT
ATGAGAAAGCGCCACGCTTCCCGAAGGGAGAAAGGCGGACAGGTATCCGGTAAGCGGCAGGGTCGGAACA
GGAGAGCGCACGAGGGAGCTTCCAGGGGGAAACGCCTGGTATCTTTATAGTCCTGTCGGGTTTCGCCACC
TCTGACTTGAGCGTCGATTTTTGTGATGCTCGTCAGGGGGGCGGAGCCTATGGAAAAACGCCAGCAACGC
GGCCTTTTTACGGTTCCTGGCCTTTTGCTGGCCTTTTGCTCACATGTTCTTTCCTGCGTTATCCCCTGAT
TCTGTGGATAACCGTATTACCGCCTTTGAGTGAGCTGATACCGCTCGCCGCAGCCGAACGACCGAGCGCA
GCGAGTCAGTGAGCGAGGAAGCGGAAGAGCGCCCAATACGCAAACCGCCTCTCCCCGCGCGTTGGCCGAT
TCATTAATGCAGCTGGCACGACAGGTTTCCCGACTGGAAAGCGGGCAGTGAGCGCAACGCAATTAATGTG
AGTTAGCTCACTCATTAGGCACCCCAGGCTTTACACTTTATGCTTCCGGCTCGTATGTTGTGTGGAATTG
TGAGCGGATAACAATTTCACACAGGAAACAGCTATGACCATGATTACGCCAAGCGCGCAATTAACCCTCA
CTAAAGGGAACAAAAGCTGGAGCTGCAAGCTTAATGTAGTCTTATGCAATACTCTTGTAGTCTTGCAACA
TGGTAACGATGAGTTAGCAACATGCCTTACAAGGAGAGAAAAAGCACCGTGCATGCCGATTGGTGGAAGT
AAGGTGGTACGATCGTGCCTTATTAGGAAGGCAACAGACGGGTCTGACATGGATTGGACGAACCACTGAA
TTGCCGCATTGCAGAGATATTGTATTTAAGTGCCTAGCTCGATACATAAACGGGTCTCTCTGGTTAGACC
AGATCTGAGCCTGGGAGCTCTCTGGCTAACTAGGGAACCCACTGCTTAAGCCTCAATAAAGCTTGCCTTG
AGTGCTTCAAGTAGTGTGTGCCCGTCTGTTGTGTGACTCTGGTAACTAGAGATCCCTCAGACCCTTTTAG
TCAGTGTGGAAAATCTCTAGCAGTGGCGCCCGAACAGGGACTTGAAAGCGAAAGGGAAACCAGAGGAGCT
CTCTCGACGCAGGACTCGGCTTGCTGAAGCGCGCACGGCAAGAGGCGAGGGGCGGCGACTGGTGAGTACG
CCAAAAATTTTGACTAGCGGAGGCTAGAAGGAGAGAGATGGGTGCGAGAGCGTCAGTATTAAGCGGGGGA
GAATTAGATCGCGATGGGAAAAAATTCGGTTAAGGCCAGGGGGAAAGAAAAAATATAAATTAAAACATAT
AGTATGGGCAAGCAGGGAGCTAGAACGATTCGCAGTTAATCCTGGCCTGTTAGAAACATCAGAAGGCTGT
AGACAAATACTGGGACAGCTACAACCATCCCTTCAGACAGGATCAGAAGAACTTAGATCATTATATAATA
CAGTAGCAACCCTCTATTGTGTGCATCAAAGGATAGAGATAAAAGACACCAAGGAAGCTTTAGACAAGAT
AGAGGAAGAGCAAAACAAAAGTAAGACCACCGCACAGCAAGCGGCCGCTGATCTTCAGACCTGGAGGAGG
AGATATGAGGGACAATTGGAGAAGTGAATTATATAAATATAAAGTAGTAAAAATTGAACCATTAGGAGTA
GCACCCACCAAGGCAAAGAGAAGAGTGGTGCAGAGAGAAAAAAGAGCAGTGGGAATAGGAGCTTTGTTCC
TTGGGTTCTTGGGAGCAGCAGGAAGCACTATGGGCGCAGCGTCAATGACGCTGACGGTACAGGCCAGACA
ATTATTGTCTGGTATAGTGCAGCAGCAGAACAATTTGCTGAGGGCTATTGAGGCGCAACAGCATCTGTTG
CAACTCACAGTCTGGGGCATCAAGCAGCTCCAGGCAAGAATCCTGGCTGTGGAAAGATACCTAAAGGATC
AACAGCTCCTGGGGATTTGGGGTTGCTCTGGAAAACTCATTTGCACCACTGCTGTGCCTTGGAATGCTAG
TTGGAGTAATAAATCTCTGGAACAGATTTGGAATCACACGACCTGGATGGAGTGGGACAGAGAAATTAAC
AATTACACAAGCTTAATACACTCCTTAATTGAAGAATCGCAAAACCAGCAAGAAAAGAATGAACAAGAAT
TATTGGAATTAGATAAATGGGCAAGTTTGTGGAATTGGTTTAACATAACAAATTGGCTGTGGTATATAAA
ATTATTCATAATGATAGTAGGAGGCTTGGTAGGTTTAAGAATAGTTTTTGCTGTACTTTCTATAGTGAAT
AGAGTTAGGCAGGGATATTCACCATTATCGTTTCAGACCCACCTCCCAACCCCGAGGGGACCCAGAGAGG
GCCTATTTCCCATGATTCCTTCATATTTGCATATACGATACAAGGCTGTTAGAGAGATAATTAGAATTAA
TTTGACTGTAAACACAAAGATATTAGTACAAAATACGTGACGTAGAAAGTAATAATTTCTTGGGTAGTTT
GCAGTTTTAAAATTATGTTTTAAAATGGACTATCATATGCTTACCGTAACTTGAAAGTATTTCGATTTCT
TGGCTTTATATATCTTGTGGAAAGGACGAAACACCGTGACCGTGAGCACATCGTCGGTTTTAGAGCTAGA
AATAGCAAGTTAAAATAAGGCTAGTCCGTTATCAACTTGAAAAAGTGGCACCGAGTCGGTGCTTTTTTAA
GCTTGGCGTAACTAGATCTTGAGACAAATGGCAGTATTCATCCACAATTTTAAAAGAAAAGGGGGGATTG
GGGGGTACAGTGCAGGGGAAAGAATAGTAGACATAATAGCAACAGACATACAAACTAAAGAATTACAAAA
ACAAATTACAAAAATTCAAAATTTTCGGGTTTATTACAGGGACAGCAGAGATCCACTTTGGCGCCGGCTC
GAGGGGG
Features (pLannotate 1.2.2; 29 found; start..end, strand, type, name):
     14..80      +  CDS            small t antigen (fragment): SV40 (simian virus 40) small t antigen
    106..317     +  promoter       EF-1α core promoter: core promoter for human elongation factor EF-1α
    318..1256    +  intron         EF-1α intron A: intron upstream of the start codon of human EF-1α
   1278..1877    +  CDS            PuroR (fragment): puromycin N-acetyltransferase; pac from Streptomyces; confers resistance to puromycin
   1893..2481    +  misc_feature   WPRE: woodchuck hepatitis virus posttranscriptional regulatory element
   2532..2551    +  misc_feature   cPPT/CTS (fragment): central polypurine tract and central termination sequence of HIV-1
   2553..2786    +  LTR            3' LTR (ΔU3): self-inactivating 3' long terminal repeat (LTR) from HIV-1
   2864..2985    +  polyA_signal   SV40 poly(A) signal: SV40 polyadenylation signal
   3025..3160    +  rep_origin     SV40 ori: SV40 origin of replication
   3181..3199    -  promoter       T7 promoter: promoter for bacteriophage T7 RNA polymerase
   3207..3362    +  CDS            lacZα (fragment): LacZα fragment of β-galactosidase; lacZ fragment
   3367..3795    +  rep_origin     f1 ori (sequence partly withheld): f1 bacteriophage origin of replication; arrow indicates direction of (+) strand synthesis
   3848..3952    +  promoter       AmpR promoter: bla
   3953..4813    +  CDS            AmpR: β-lactamase; bla; confers resistance to ampicillin, carbenicillin, and related antibiotics
   4984..5572    +  rep_origin     ori: high-copy-number ColE1/pMB1/pBR322/pUC origin of replication
   5755..5847    +  CDS            lacI (fragment): lac repressor; lacI; The lac repressor binds to the lac operator to inhibit transcription in E. coli. This inhibition can be relieved by adding lactose or isopropyl-β-D-thiogalactopyranoside (IPTG).
   5860..5881    +  protein_bind   CAP binding site: CAP binding activates transcription in the presence of cAMP. E. coli catabolite activator protein
   5896..5926    +  promoter       lac promoter: promoter for the E. coli lac operon
   5934..5950    +  protein_bind   lac operator: The lac repressor binds to the lac operator to inhibit transcription in E. coli. This inhibition can be relieved by adding lactose or isopropyl-β-D-thiogalactopyranoside (IPTG). lac repressor encoded by lacI
   5995..6013    +  promoter       T3 promoter: promoter for bacteriophage T3 RNA polymerase
   6041..6267    +  promoter       RSV promoter: Rous sarcoma virus enhancer/promoter
   6268..6448    +  LTR            5' LTR (truncated): truncated 5' long terminal repeat (LTR) from HIV-1
   6495..6620    +  misc_feature   HIV-1 Ψ: packaging signal of human immunodeficiency virus type 1
   6604..6967    +  CDS            HIV-1 gag (fragment): gag protein from human immunodeficiency virus 1; gag
   7113..7346    +  misc_feature   RRE: The Rev response element (RRE) of HIV-1 allows for Rev-dependent mRNA export from the nucleus to the cytoplasm.
   7723..7749    +  CDS            Rev (fragment): human immunodeficiency virus 1 (HIV-1) Rev protein; rev; enhances nuclear export of unspliced and incompletely spliced viral mRNAs
   7753..7993    +  promoter       U6 promoter: RNA polymerase III promoter for human U6 snRNA
   8023..8098    +  misc_RNA       gRNA scaffold: guide RNA scaffold for the Streptococcus pyogenes CRISPR/Cas9 system
   8154..8271    +  misc_feature   cPPT/CTS: central polypurine tract and central termination sequence of HIV-1
