[The description below was written by a language model from this plasmid's Addgene catalogue record and pLannotate feature annotations shown in this document.]
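Description:
LMTK3 gRNA (BRDN0001145703) is a third-generation lentiviral CRISPR guide plasmid built on the lentiGuide-Puro backbone, carrying a single guide RNA designed against human LMTK3 (also known as LMR3 or TYKLM3). It is propagated in E. coli as a high-copy plasmid through a ColE1/pUC-type origin with ampicillin selection from the β-lactamase gene. The backbone also retains an f1 origin, an SV40 origin and poly(A) signal, and remnants of lac and phage-promoter cloning elements.

The viral genome is driven by an RSV promoter fused to a truncated HIV-1 5' LTR, which makes transcription Tat-independent. It is followed by the Ψ packaging signal with a partial gag sequence, the Rev response element for nuclear export of the full-length RNA, and a cPPT/CTS that aids nuclear import. It ends in a ΔU3 self-inactivating 3' LTR. Two expression units sit between the LTRs. A human U6 RNA polymerase III promoter transcribes the LMTK3 targeting spacer joined to the Streptococcus pyogenes Cas9 guide scaffold. Downstream, the EF-1α core promoter with its intron A drives puromycin N-acetyltransferase, and a WPRE follows to enhance transcript expression, allowing puromycin selection of transduced mammalian cells.

The plasmid does not encode Cas9, so it is meant to be used with a separate Cas9 lentiviral vector or in cells that already express the nuclease. It serves for knockout of LMTK3 and belongs to a human kinome guide collection designed with optimized rules for on-target activity and reduced off-target effects.
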