Addgene plasmid #77991: LMTK3 gRNA (BRDN0001145703)
Purpose: 3rd generation lentiviral gRNA plasmid targeting human LMTK3
Depositing lab: John Doench & David Root. Depositing organization: Broad Institute. Publication: Optimized sgRNA design to maximize activity and minimize off-target effects of CRISPR-Cas9. Doench JG, Fusi N, Sullender M, Hegde M, Vaimberg EW, Donovan KF, Smith I, Tothova Z, Wilen C, Orchard R, Virgin HW, Listgarten J, Root DE. Nat Biotechnol. 2016 Jan 18. doi: 10.1038/nbt.3437. PubMed 26780180.
Backbone
  Vector backbone: lentiGuide-Puro
  Backbone manufacturer: Zhang Lab (Addgene plasmid # 52963)
  Vector type: Mammalian Expression, Lentiviral, CRISPR
  Selectable markers: Puromycin
Growth in bacteria
  Bacterial resistance: Ampicillin, 100 μg/mL
  Growth temperature: 37°C
  Growth strain: DH5alpha
  Copy number: High Copy
Gene/Insert
  Gene/Insert name: LMTK3 (alt names: LMTK3; NM_001080434.1)
  gRNA/shRNA sequence: TGACCGTGAGCACATCGTCG
  Species: H. sapiens (human)
  Entrez Gene: LMTK3 (a.k.a. LMR3, TYKLM3, KIAA1883)
  Promoter: hU6
  Cloning method: Unknown
  Sequencing primers: 5′ U6-F; 3′ pS2-R
Terms and licenses: Academic/Nonprofit Terms; Industry Terms: Not Available to Industry
Depositor comments: The gRNA was designed to target the following Genbank reference sequence(s): NM_001080434.1. Note that this plasmid does NOT contain Cas9. It should be used in conjunction with lentiCas9-Blast (Addgene #52962) or otherwise with cell lines already expressing Cas9. Browse the full kinome gRNA library at http://www.addgene.org/pooled-library/broadgpp-human-kinome/ or visit http://www.broadinstitute.org/rnai/public/ for detailed protocols and information.
How to cite: LMTK3 gRNA (BRDN0001145703) was a gift from John Doench & David Root (Addgene plasmid # 77991 ; http://n2t.net/addgene:77991 ; RRID:Addgene_77991)
