>Addgene plasmid #77991 | LMTK3 gRNA (BRDN0001145703) | depositor partial sequence | sequence record 145450 | Target Sequence
TGACCGTGAGCACATCGTCG
