>Addgene plasmid #77991 | LMTK3 gRNA (BRDN0001145703) | addgene partial sequence | sequence record 188791 | hU6-F
AATACGTGACGTAGAAAGTAATAATTTCTTGGGTAGTTTGCAGTTTTAAAATTATGTTTTAAAATGGACT
ATCATATGCTTACCGTAACTTGAAAGTATTTCGATTTCTTGGCTTTATATATCTTGTGGAAAGGACGAAA
CACCGTGACCGTGAGCACATCGTCGGTTTTAGAGCTAGAAATAGCAAGTTAAAATAAGGCTAGTCCGTTA
TCAACTTGAAAAAGTGGCACCGAGTCGGTGCTTTTTTAAGCTTGGCGTAACTAGATCTTGAGACAAATGG
CAGTATTCATCCACAATTTTAAAAGAAAAGGGGGGATTGGGGGGTACAGTGCAGGGGAAAGAATAGTAGA
CATAATAGCAACAGACATACAAACTAAAGAATTACAAAAACAAATTACAAAAATTCAAAATTTTCGGGTT
TATTACAGGGACAGCAGAGATCCACTTTGGCGCCGGCTCGAGGGGGCCCGGGTGCAAAGATGGATAAAGT
TTTAAACAGAGAGGAATCTTTGCAGCTAATGGACCTTCTAGGTCTTGAAAGGAGTGGGAATTGGCTCCGG
TGCCCGTCAG
